Addgene plasmid #232880: pLV[Exp]-Puro-CMV>{ARL13B_6gly_GFP_6Gly_R_GECO1}
Purpose: Expresses the ARL13B coupled to GFP and RGECO1 calcium sensor.
Depositing lab: Paul DeCaen. Depositing organization: Northwestern University. Publication: Methods to Assess Neuronal Primary Cilia Electrochemical Signaling. DeCaen PG, Kimura LF. J Cell Physiol. 2025 Apr;240(4):e70034. doi: 10.1002/jcp.70034. PubMed 40227694.
Backbone
  Vector backbone: pLV[Exp]-Puro-CMV
  Backbone manufacturer: Vector Builder
  Total vector size (bp): 11238
  Vector type: Mammalian Expression, Lentiviral
  Selectable markers: Puromycin
Growth in bacteria
  Bacterial resistance: Ampicillin, 100 μg/mL
  Growth temperature: 37°C
  Growth strain: NEB Stable
  Copy number: High Copy
Gene/Insert
  Gene/Insert name: ADP-ribosylation factor-like protein 13B (alt name: ARL13B)
  Species: H. sapiens (human)
  Insert size (bp): 3332
  Entrez Gene: ARL13B (a.k.a. ARL2L1, JBTS8)
  Promoter: CMV
  Tag / fusion protein: GFP (C terminal on insert); RGECO1 (C terminal on insert)
  Cloning method: Unknown
  Sequencing primers: 5′ CGC AAA TGG GCG GTA GGC GTG
Terms and licenses: Academic/Nonprofit Terms; Industry Terms: Not Available to Industry
How to cite: pLV[Exp]-Puro-CMV>{ARL13B_6gly_GFP_6Gly_R_GECO1} was a gift from Paul DeCaen (Addgene plasmid # 232880 ; http://n2t.net/addgene:232880 ; RRID:Addgene_232880)
