[The description below was written by a language model from this plasmid's Addgene catalogue record and pLannotate feature annotations shown in this document.]
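Description:
pLV[Exp]-Puro-CMV>{ARL13B_6gly_GFP_6Gly_R_GECO1} is an 11.2 kb third-generation-style, self-inactivating HIV-1 lentiviral expression plasmid built on a commercial pLV[Exp]-Puro-CMV backbone. In bacteria it is maintained through a high-copy ColE1/pUC origin with ampicillin resistance; an f1 origin, an SV40 origin and residual lac/T7/T3 elements are also present in the backbone. The viral portion has an RSV promoter fused to a truncated 5' LTR, so genomic RNA can be produced without Tat. This is followed by the Ψ packaging signal, the RRE for Rev-dependent export, the cPPT/CTS, and a ΔU3 3' LTR with a downstream SV40 polyadenylation signal. Packaging functions must be supplied in trans.

The payload, flanked by Gateway attB remnants, is driven by the CMV enhancer/promoter and encodes human ARL13B, a cilium-specific small GTPase-like protein. ARL13B is fused at its C terminus to a green fluorescent protein and then to the red calcium indicator R-GECO1, and the construct name indicates six-glycine linkers between the modules. The automated annotation labels the green reporter as a CopGFP fragment. It resolves R-GECO1 into its expected parts: a myosin light chain kinase calmodulin-binding peptide, a red fluorescent protein core (matched to the related sensor HyPerRed), and calmodulin. A WPRE follows the fusion to enhance transcript expression, and a separate mouse PGK promoter drives puromycin N-acetyltransferase for selection of transduced mammalian cells.

ARL13B should target the fusion to the primary cilium, where the green signal can mark the organelle and may serve as a reference for the calcium-dependent red signal. This fits the associated work on measuring electrochemical signalling in neuronal primary cilia.
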