Features (pLannotate 1.2.2; 35 found; start..end, strand, type, name):
      3..229     +  promoter       RSV promoter: Rous sarcoma virus enhancer/promoter
    230..410     +  LTR            5' LTR (truncated): truncated 5' long terminal repeat (LTR) from HIV-1
    457..582     +  misc_feature   HIV-1 Ψ: packaging signal of human immunodeficiency virus type 1
    566..929     +  CDS            HIV-1 gag (fragment): gag protein from human immunodeficiency virus 1; gag
   1075..1308    +  misc_feature   RRE: The Rev response element (RRE) of HIV-1 allows for Rev-dependent mRNA export from the nucleus to the cytoplasm.
   1685..1785    +  CDS            Rev (fragment): human immunodeficiency virus 1 (HIV-1) Rev protein; rev; enhances nuclear export of unspliced and incompletely spliced viral mRNAs
   1803..1920    +  misc_feature   cPPT/CTS: central polypurine tract and central termination sequence of HIV-1
   1938..1958    +  protein_bind   attB4: mutant version of attB; core recombination site for the Gateway® BP reaction BP Clonase™
   2019..2322    +  enhancer       CMV enhancer: human cytomegalovirus immediate early enhancer
   2323..2526    +  promoter       CMV promoter: human cytomegalovirus (CMV) immediate early promoter
   2548..2568    +  protein_bind   attB1: mutant version of attB; core recombination site for the Gateway® BP reaction BP Clonase™
   2578..3861    +  CDS            ARL13B: AR13B_HUMAN - Also known as ARL2L1. Experimental evidence at protein level: Swiss-Prot protein existence level 1. Cilium-specific protein required to control the microtubule- based, ciliary axoneme structure. May act by maintaining the association between IFT subcomplexes A and B. Binds GTP but is not able to hydrolyze it; the GTPase activity remains unclear. Required to pattern the neural tube. Involved in cerebral cortex development: required for the initial formation of a polarized radial glial scaffold, the first step in the construction of the cerebral cortex, by regulating ciliary signal
   3902..4566    +  CDS            CopGFP (fragment): green fluorescent protein 2 from Pontellina plumata, also known as ppluGFP2 (Shagin et al., 2004)
   4672..4728    +  CDS            calmodulin-binding peptide: calmodulin-binding peptide from avian smooth muscle myosin light chain kinase
   4734..5460    +  CDS            HyPerRed (fragment): red fluorescent genetically encoded indicator for H2O2 ()
   5466..5908    +  CDS            calmodulin (fragment): calcium-binding protein
   5911..5935    -  protein_bind   attB2: mutant version of attB; recombination site for the Gateway® BP reaction BP Clonase™
   5953..6541    +  misc_feature   WPRE: woodchuck hepatitis virus posttranscriptional regulatory element
   6572..7071    +  promoter       PGK promoter: mouse phosphoglycerate kinase 1 promoter
   7088..7687    +  CDS            PuroR: puromycin N-acetyltransferase; pac from Streptomyces alboniger; confers resistance to puromycin
   7677..7757    +  CDS            nef (fragment): NEF_HV1Z2 - Experimental evidence at protein level: Swiss-Prot protein existence level 1. Extracellular Nef protein targets CD4(+) T-lymphocytes for apoptosis by interacting with CXCR4 surface receptors. From Human immunodeficiency virus type 1 group M subtype D (isolate Z2/CDC-Z34) (HIV-1).
   7759..7992    +  LTR            3' LTR (ΔU3): self-inactivating 3' long terminal repeat (LTR) from HIV-1
   8064..8185    +  polyA_signal   SV40 poly(A) signal: SV40 polyadenylation signal
   8225..8360    +  rep_origin     SV40 ori: SV40 origin of replication
   8381..8399    -  promoter       T7 promoter: promoter for bacteriophage T7 RNA polymerase
   8407..8562    +  CDS            lacZα (fragment): LacZα fragment of β-galactosidase; lacZ fragment
   8567..8995    +  rep_origin     f1 ori (sequence partly withheld): f1 bacteriophage origin of replication; arrow indicates direction of (+) strand synthesis
   9048..9152    +  promoter       AmpR promoter: bla
   9153..10013   +  CDS            AmpR: β-lactamase; bla; confers resistance to ampicillin, carbenicillin, and related antibiotics
  10184..10772   +  rep_origin     ori: high-copy-number ColE1/pMB1/pBR322/pUC origin of replication
  10955..11047   +  CDS            lacI (fragment): lac repressor; lacI; The lac repressor binds to the lac operator to inhibit transcription in E. coli. This inhibition can be relieved by adding lactose or isopropyl-β-D-thiogalactopyranoside (IPTG).
  11060..11081   +  protein_bind   CAP binding site: CAP binding activates transcription in the presence of cAMP. E. coli catabolite activator protein
  11096..11126   +  promoter       lac promoter: promoter for the E. coli lac operon
  11130..11152   +  protein_bind   lac operator (fragment): The lac repressor binds to the lac operator to inhibit transcription in E. coli. This inhibition can be relieved by adding lactose or isopropyl-β-D-thiogalactopyranoside (IPTG). lac repressor encoded by lacI
  11195..11213   +  promoter       T3 promoter: promoter for bacteriophage T3 RNA polymerase
>Addgene plasmid #232880 | pLV[Exp]-Puro-CMV>{ARL13B_6gly_GFP_6Gly_R_GECO1} | addgene full sequence | sequence record 461206 | Addgene NGS Result
AATGTAGTCTTATGCAATACTCTTGTAGTCTTGCAACATGGTAACGATGAGTTAGCAACATGCCTTACAA
GGAGAGAAAAAGCACCGTGCATGCCGATTGGTGGAAGTAAGGTGGTACGATCGTGCCTTATTAGGAAGGC
AACAGACGGGTCTGACATGGATTGGACGAACCACTGAATTGCCGCATTGCAGAGATATTGTATTTAAGTG
CCTAGCTCGATACATAAACGGGTCTCTCTGGTTAGACCAGATCTGAGCCTGGGAGCTCTCTGGCTAACTA
GGGAACCCACTGCTTAAGCCTCAATAAAGCTTGCCTTGAGTGCTTCAAGTAGTGTGTGCCCGTCTGTTGT
GTGACTCTGGTAACTAGAGATCCCTCAGACCCTTTTAGTCAGTGTGGAAAATCTCTAGCAGTGGCGCCCG
AACAGGGACTTGAAAGCGAAAGGGAAACCAGAGGAGCTCTCTCGACGCAGGACTCGGCTTGCTGAAGCGC
GCACGGCAAGAGGCGAGGGGCGGCGACTGGTGAGTACGCCAAAAATTTTGACTAGCGGAGGCTAGAAGGA
GAGAGATGGGTGCGAGAGCGTCAGTATTAAGCGGGGGAGAATTAGATCGCGATGGGAAAAAATTCGGTTA
AGGCCAGGGGGAAAGAAAAAATATAAATTAAAACATATAGTATGGGCAAGCAGGGAGCTAGAACGATTCG
CAGTTAATCCTGGCCTGTTAGAAACATCAGAAGGCTGTAGACAAATACTGGGACAGCTACAACCATCCCT
TCAGACAGGATCAGAAGAACTTAGATCATTATATAATACAGTAGCAACCCTCTATTGTGTGCATCAAAGG
ATAGAGATAAAAGACACCAAGGAAGCTTTAGACAAGATAGAGGAAGAGCAAAACAAAAGTAAGACCACCG
CACAGCAAGCGGCCGCTGATCTTCAGACCTGGAGGAGGAGATATGAGGGACAATTGGAGAAGTGAATTAT
ATAAATATAAAGTAGTAAAAATTGAACCATTAGGAGTAGCACCCACCAAGGCAAAGAGAAGAGTGGTGCA
GAGAGAAAAAAGAGCAGTGGGAATAGGAGCTTTGTTCCTTGGGTTCTTGGGAGCAGCAGGAAGCACTATG
GGCGCAGCGTCAATGACGCTGACGGTACAGGCCAGACAATTATTGTCTGGTATAGTGCAGCAGCAGAACA
ATTTGCTGAGGGCTATTGAGGCGCAACAGCATCTGTTGCAACTCACAGTCTGGGGCATCAAGCAGCTCCA
GGCAAGAATCCTGGCTGTGGAAAGATACCTAAAGGATCAACAGCTCCTGGGGATTTGGGGTTGCTCTGGA
AAACTCATTTGCACCACTGCTGTGCCTTGGAATGCTAGTTGGAGTAATAAATCTCTGGAACAGATTTGGA
ATCACACGACCTGGATGGAGTGGGACAGAGAAATTAACAATTACACAAGCTTAATACACTCCTTAATTGA
AGAATCGCAAAACCAGCAAGAAAAGAATGAACAAGAATTATTGGAATTAGATAAATGGGCAAGTTTGTGG
AATTGGTTTAACATAACAAATTGGCTGTGGTATATAAAATTATTCATAATGATAGTAGGAGGCTTGGTAG
GTTTAAGAATAGTTTTTGCTGTACTTTCTATAGTGAATAGAGTTAGGCAGGGATATTCACCATTATCGTT
TCAGACCCACCTCCCAACCCCGAGGGGACCCGACAGGCCCGAAGGAATAGAAGAAGAAGGTGGAGAGAGA
GACAGAGACAGATCCATTCGATTAGTGAACGGATCTCGACGGTATCGCTAGCTTTTAAAAGAAAAGGGGG
GATTGGGGGGTACAGTGCAGGGGAAAGAATAGTAGACATAATAGCAACAGACATACAAACTAAAGAATTA
CAAAAACAAATTACAAAAATTCAAAATTTTACTAGTGATTATCGGATCAACTTTGTATAGAAAAGTTGTA
GTTATTAATAGTAATCAATTACGGGGTCATTAGTTCATAGCCCATATATGGAGTTCCGCGTTACATAACT
TACGGTAAATGGCCCGCCTGGCTGACCGCCCAACGACCCCCGCCCATTGACGTCAATAATGACGTATGTT
CCCATAGTAACGCCAATAGGGACTTTCCATTGACGTCAATGGGTGGAGTATTTACGGTAAACTGCCCACT
TGGCAGTACATCAAGTGTATCATATGCCAAGTACGCCCCCTATTGACGTCAATGACGGTAAATGGCCCGC
CTGGCATTATGCCCAGTACATGACCTTATGGGACTTTCCTACTTGGCAGTACATCTACGTATTAGTCATC
GCTATTACCATGGTGATGCGGTTTTGGCAGTACATCAATGGGCGTGGATAGCGGTTTGACTCACGGGGAT
TTCCAAGTCTCCACCCCATTGACGTCAATGGGAGTTTGTTTTGGCACCAAAATCAACGGGACTTTCCAAA
ATGTCGTAACAACTCCGCCCCATTGACGCAAATGGGCGGTAGGCGTGTACGGTGGGAGGTCTATATAAGC
AGAGCTGGTTTAGTGAACCGTCAGATCCAAGTTTGTACAAAAAAGCAGGCTGCCACCATGTTCAGTCTGA
TGGCCAGTTGCTGCGGCTGGTTCAAGCGGTGGCGGGAGCCTGTCAGAAAGGTGACTCTTTTGATGGTGGG
ACTTGATAATGCTGGTAAAACCGCAACAGCAAAGGGAATCCAAGGAGAATACCCTGAAGATGTAGCTCCT
ACTGTTGGATTTTCAAAAATTAACCTTAGACAAGGAAAGTTTGAAGTCACCATCTTTGACTTGGGAGGTG
GAATAAGAATTCGGGGAATCTGGAAGAATTACTATGCTGAATCCTATGGGGTAATATTTGTTGTGGATTC
CAGTGATGAAGAGAGAATGGAAGAGACAAAAGAGGCTATGTCAGAAATGCTAAGACATCCTAGGATATCG
GGAAAGCCTATATTGGTGTTGGCAAATAAACAAGATAAAGAAGGAGCTTTAGGAGAAGCTGATGTCATTG
AATGTCTATCTCTGGAAAAATTGGTCAATGAGCACAAGTGCCTGTGTCAGATAGAACCATGTTCAGCAAT
CTCGGGGTATGGAAAGAAAATTGACAAGTCCATTAAAAAAGGCCTTTATTGGCTGCTACATGTTATTGCA
AGAGACTTTGATGCCTTAAATGAACGCATCCAAAAAGAGACAACAGAGCAGCGTGCTCTTGAGGAACAAG
AGAAACAAGAAAGAGCTGAACGAGTGCGAAAATTACGAGAAGAAAGAAAACAAAATGAACAGGAGCAGGC
TGAACTCGATGGAACCAGTGGTCTGGCTGAGTTGGACCCAGAACCAACGAATCCTTTCCAGCCAATAGCA
TCTGTAATCATTGAGAATGAAGGAAAACTTGAAAGAGAGAAAAAAAACCAAAAAATGGAGAAAGACAGTG
ATGGCTGCCACCTGAAACATAAAATGGAGCATGAGCAAATAGAGACACAAGGCCAGGTTAATCACAATGG
CCAAAAAAATAATGAATTTGGACTAGTAGAAAATTATAAGGAGGCATTAACACAGCAGTTAAAGAATGAA
GATGAGACAGACCGGCCATCATTGGAATCAGCTAATGGTAAAAAGAAAACTAAGAAACTAAGAATGAAAA
GGAACCACCGGGTAGAACCACTTAATATAGATGACTGTGCTCCTGAGAGTCCAACGCCACCCCCACCCCC
TCCTCCTGTTGGCTGGGGAACCCCTAAAGTCACTAGACTTCCAAAACTTGAGCCTCTTGGTGAAACACAT
CATAATGATTTCTATAGGAAGCCACTGCCTCCCCTGGCTGTGCCACAGCGACCTAACAGTGATGCTCATG
ATGTGATCTCAGGCGGCGGAGGCGGCGGAATGGAGAGCGACGAGAGCGGCCTGCCCGCCATGGAGATCGA
GTGCCGCATCACCGGCACCCTGAACGGCGTGGAGTTCGAGCTGGTGGGCGGCGGAGAGGGCACCCCCAAG
CAGGGCCGCATGACCAACAAGATGAAGAGCACCAAAGGCGCCCTGACCTTCAGCCCCTACCTGCTGAGCC
ACGTGATGGGCTACGGCTTCTACCACTTCGGCACCTACCCCAGCGGCTACGAGAACCCCTTCCTGCACGC
CATCAACAACGGCGGCTACACCAACACCCGCATCGAGAAGTACGAGGACGGCGGCGTGCTGCACGTGAGC
TTCAGCTACCGCTACGAGGCCGGCCGCGTGATCGGCGACTTCAAGGTGGTGGGCACCGGCTTCCCCGAGG
ACAGCGTGATCTTCACCGACAAGATCATCCGCAGCAACGCCACCGTGGAGCACCTGCACCCCATGGGCGA
TAACGTGCTGGTGGGCAGCTTCGCCCGCACCTTCAGCCTGCGCGACGGCGGCTACTACAGCTTCGTGGTG
GACAGCCACATGCACTTCAAGAGCGCCATCCACCCCAGCATCCTGCAGAACGGGGGCCCCATGTTCGCCT
TCCGCCGCGTGGAGGAGCTGCACAGCAACACCGAGCTGGGCATCGTGGAGTACCAGCACGCCTTCAAGAC
CCCCATTGCCTTCGCCAGATCCCGCGCTCAGTCGTCCAATTCTGCCGTGGACGGCACCGCCGGACCCGGC
TCCACCGGATCTCGCAAGGGCGGCGGAGGCGGCGGAATGGTCGACTCTTCACGTCGTAAGTGGAATAAGG
CAGGTCACGCAGTCAGAGCTATAGGTCGGCTGAGCTCACCCGTGGTTTCCGAGCGGATGTACCCCGAGGA
CGGCGCCCTGAAGAGCGAGATCAAGAAGGGGCTGAGGCTGAAGGACGGCGGCCACTACGCCGCCGAGGTC
AAGACCACCTACAAGGCCAAGAAGCCCGTGCAGCTGCCCGGCGCCTACATCGTCGACATCAAGTTGGACA
TCGTGTCCCACAACGAGGACTACACCATCGTGGAACAGTGCGAACGCGCCGAGGGCCGCCACTCCACCGG
CGGCATGGACGAGCTGTACAAGGGAGGTACAGGCGGGAGTCTGGTGAGCAAGGGCGAGGAGGATAACATG
GCCATCATCAAGGAGTTCATGCGCTTCAAGGTGCACATGGAGGGCTCCGTGAACGGCCACGAGTTCGAGA
TCGAGGGCGAGGGCGAGGGCCGCCCCTACGAGGCCTTTCAGACCGCTAAGCTGAAGGTGACCAAGGGTGG
CCCCCTGCCCTTCGCCTGGGACATCCTGTCCCCTCAGTTCATGTACGGCTCCAAGGCCTACATTAAGCAC
CCAGCCGACATCCCCGACTACTTCAAGCTGTCCTTCCCCGAGGGCTTCAGGTGGGAGCGCGTGATGAACT
TCGAGGACGGCGGCATTATTCACGTTAACCAGGACTCCTCCCTGCAGGACGGCGTATTCATCTACAAGGT
GAAGCTGCGCGGCACCAACTTCCCCCCCGACGGCCCCGTAATGCAGAAGAAGACCATGGGCTGGGAGGCT
ACGCGTGACCAACTGACTGAAGAGCAGATCGCAGAATTTAAAGAGGCTTTCTCCCTATTTGACAAGGACG
GGGATGGGACGATAACAACCAAGGAGCTGGGGACGGTGATGCGGTCTCTGGGGCAGAACCCCACAGAAGC
AGAGCTGCAGGACATGATCAATGAAGTAGATGCCGACGGTGACGGCACATTCGACTTCCCTGAGTTCCTG
ACGATGATGGCAAGAAAAATGAATGACACAGACAGTGAAGAGGAAATTAGAGAAGCGTTCCGCGTGTTTG
ATAAGGACGGCAATGGCTACATCGGCGCAGCAGAGCTTCGCCACGTGATGACAGACCTTGGAGAGAAGTT
AACAGATGAGGAGGTTGATGAAATGATCAGGGTAGCAGACATCGATGGGGATGGTCAGGTAAACTACGAA
GAGTTTGTACAAATGATGACAGCGAAGTAGACCCAGCTTTCTTGTACAAAGTGGTGATAATCGAATTCCG
ATAATCAACCTCTGGATTACAAAATTTGTGAAAGATTGACTGGTATTCTTAACTATGTTGCTCCTTTTAC
GCTATGTGGATACGCTGCTTTAATGCCTTTGTATCATGCTATTGCTTCCCGTATGGCTTTCATTTTCTCC
TCCTTGTATAAATCCTGGTTGCTGTCTCTTTATGAGGAGTTGTGGCCCGTTGTCAGGCAACGTGGCGTGG
TGTGCACTGTGTTTGCTGACGCAACCCCCACTGGTTGGGGCATTGCCACCACCTGTCAGCTCCTTTCCGG
GACTTTCGCTTTCCCCCTCCCTATTGCCACGGCGGAACTCATCGCCGCCTGCCTTGCCCGCTGCTGGACA
GGGGCTCGGCTGTTGGGCACTGACAATTCCGTGGTGTTGTCGGGGAAGCTGACGTCCTTTCCATGGCTGC
TCGCCTGTGTTGCCACCTGGATTCTGCGCGGGACGTCCTTCTGCTACGTCCCTTCGGCCCTCAATCCAGC
GGACCTTCCTTCCCGCGGCCTGCTGCCGGCTCTGCGGCCTCTTCCGCGTCTTCGCCTTCGCCCTCAGACG
AGTCGGATCTCCCTTTGGGCCGCCTCCCCGCATCGGGAATTCCCGCGGTTCGAATTCTACCGGGTAGGGG
AGGCGCTTTTCCCAAGGCAGTCTGGAGCATGCGCTTTAGCAGCCCCGCTGGGCACTTGGCGCTACACAAG
TGGCCTCTGGCCTCGCACACATTCCACATCCACCGGTAGGCGCCAACCGGCTCCGTTCTTTGGTGGCCCC
TTCGCGCCACCTTCTACTCCTCCCCTAGTCAGGAAGTTCCCCCCCGCCCCGCAGCTCGCGTCGTGCAGGA
CGTGACAAATGGAAGTAGCACGTCTCACTAGTCTCGTGCAGATGGACAGCACCGCTGAGCAATGGAAGCG
GGTAGGCCTTTGGGGCAGCGGCCAATAGCAGCTTTGCTCCTTCGCTTTCTGGGCTCAGAGGCTGGGAAGG
GGTGGGTCCGGGGGCGGGCTCAGGGGCGGGCTCAGGGGCGGGGCGGGCGCCCGAAGGTCCTCCGGAGGCC
CGGCATTCTGCACGCTTCAAAAGCGCACGTCTGCCGCGCTGTTCTCCTCTTCCTCATCTCCGGGCCTTTC
GACCTCACGTGGCCACCATGACCGAGTACAAGCCCACGGTGCGCCTCGCCACCCGCGACGACGTCCCCAG
GGCCGTACGCACCCTCGCCGCCGCGTTCGCCGACTACCCCGCCACGCGCCACACCGTCGATCCGGACCGC
CACATCGAGCGGGTCACCGAGCTGCAAGAACTCTTCCTCACGCGCGTCGGGCTCGACATCGGCAAGGTGT
GGGTCGCGGACGACGGCGCCGCGGTGGCGGTCTGGACCACGCCGGAGAGCGTCGAAGCGGGGGCGGTGTT
CGCCGAGATCGGCCCGCGCATGGCCGAGTTGAGCGGTTCCCGGCTGGCCGCGCAGCAACAGATGGAAGGC
CTCCTGGCGCCGCACCGGCCCAAGGAGCCCGCGTGGTTCCTGGCCACCGTCGGCGTCTCGCCCGACCACC
AGGGCAAGGGTCTGGGCAGCGCCGTCGTGCTCCCCGGAGTGGAGGCGGCCGAGCGCGCCGGGGTGCCCGC
CTTCCTGGAGACCTCCGCGCCCCGCAACCTCCCCTTCTACGAGCGGCTCGGCTTCACCGTCACCGCCGAC
GTCGAGGTGCCCGAAGGACCGCGCACCTGGTGCATGACCCGCAAGCCCGGTGCCTGAGGTACCTTTAAGA
CCAATGACTTACAAGGCAGCTGTAGATCTTAGCCACTTTTTAAAAGAAAAGGGGGGACTGGAAGGGCTAA
TTCACTCCCAACGAAGACAAGATCTGCTTTTTGCTTGTACTGGGTCTCTCTGGTTAGACCAGATCTGAGC
CTGGGAGCTCTCTGGCTAACTAGGGAACCCACTGCTTAAGCCTCAATAAAGCTTGCCTTGAGTGCTTCAA
GTAGTGTGTGCCCGTCTGTTGTGTGACTCTGGTAACTAGAGATCCCTCAGACCCTTTTAGTCAGTGTGGA
AAATCTCTAGCAGTAGTAGTTCATGTCATCTTATTATTCAGTATTTATAACTTGCAAAGAAATGAATATC
AGAGAGTGAGAGGAACTTGTTTATTGCAGCTTATAATGGTTACAAATAAAGCAATAGCATCACAAATTTC
ACAAATAAAGCATTTTTTTCACTGCATTCTAGTTGTGGTTTGTCCAAACTCATCAATGTATCTTATCATG
TCTGGCTCTAGCTATCCCGCCCCTAACTCCGCCCATCCCGCCCCTAACTCCGCCCAGTTCCGCCCATTCT
CCGCCCCATGGCTGACTAATTTTTTTTATTTATGCAGAGGCCGAGGCCGCCTCGGCCTCTGAGCTATTCC
AGAAGTAGTGAGGAGGCTTTTTTGGAGGCCTAGGGACGTACCCAATTCGCCCTATAGTGAGTCGTATTAC
GCGCGCTCACTGGCCGTCGTTTTACAACGTCGTGACTGGGAAAACCCTGGCGTTACCCAACTTAATCGCC
TTGCAGCACATCCCCCTTTCGCCAGCTGGCGTAATAGCGAAGAGGCCCGCACCGATCGCCCTTCCCAACA
GTTGCGCAGCCTGAATGGCGAATGGG
[124 nt withheld, positions 8567-8690]
C
[91 nt withheld, positions 8692-8782]
A
[49 nt withheld, positions 8784-8832]
CCTTTGACGTTGGAGTCCACGTTCTTT
[37 nt withheld, positions 8860-8896]
ACCCTATCTCGGTCTATTCTTTTGATTTATAAGGGATTTTGCCGATTTCGGCCTATTGGTTAAAAAATGA
GCTGATTTAACAAAAATTTAACGCGAATTTTAACAAAATATTAACGCTTACAATTTAGGTGGCACTTTTC
GGGGAAATGTGCGCGGAACCCCTATTTGTTTATTTTTCTAAATACATTCAAATATGTATCCGCTCATGAG
ACAATAACCCTGATAAATGCTTCAATAATATTGAAAAAGGAAGAGTATGAGTATTCAACATTTCCGTGTC
GCCCTTATTCCCTTTTTTGCGGCATTTTGCCTTCCTGTTTTTGCTCACCCAGAAACGCTGGTGAAAGTAA
AAGATGCTGAAGATCAGTTGGGTGCACGAGTGGGTTACATCGAACTGGATCTCAACAGCGGTAAGATCCT
TGAGAGTTTTCGCCCCGAAGAACGTTTTCCAATGATGAGCACTTTTAAAGTTCTGCTATGTGGCGCGGTA
TTATCCCGTATTGACGCCGGGCAAGAGCAACTCGGTCGCCGCATACACTATTCTCAGAATGACTTGGTTG
AGTACTCACCAGTCACAGAAAAGCATCTTACGGATGGCATGACAGTAAGAGAATTATGCAGTGCTGCCAT
AACCATGAGTGATAACACTGCGGCCAACTTACTTCTGACAACGATCGGAGGACCGAAGGAGCTAACCGCT
TTTTTGCACAACATGGGGGATCATGTAACTCGCCTTGATCGTTGGGAACCGGAGCTGAATGAAGCCATAC
CAAACGACGAGCGTGACACCACGATGCCTGTAGCAATGGCAACAACGTTGCGCAAACTATTAACTGGCGA
ACTACTTACTCTAGCTTCCCGGCAACAATTAATAGACTGGATGGAGGCGGATAAAGTTGCAGGACCACTT
CTGCGCTCGGCCCTTCCGGCTGGCTGGTTTATTGCTGATAAATCTGGAGCCGGTGAGCGTGGGTCTCGCG
GTATCATTGCAGCACTGGGGCCAGATGGTAAGCCCTCCCGTATCGTAGTTATCTACACGACGGGGAGTCA
GGCAACTATGGATGAACGAAATAGACAGATCGCTGAGATAGGTGCCTCACTGATTAAGCATTGGTAACTG
TCAGACCAAGTTTACTCATATATACTTTAGATTGATTTAAAACTTCATTTTTAATTTAAAAGGATCTAGG
TGAAGATCCTTTTTGATAATCTCATGACCAAAATCCCTTAACGTGAGTTTTCGTTCCACTGAGCGTCAGA
CCCCGTAGAAAAGATCAAAGGATCTTCTTGAGATCCTTTTTTTCTGCGCGTAATCTGCTGCTTGCAAACA
AAAAAACCACCGCTACCAGCGGTGGTTTGTTTGCCGGATCAAGAGCTACCAACTCTTTTTCCGAAGGTAA
CTGGCTTCAGCAGAGCGCAGATACCAAATACTGTTCTTCTAGTGTAGCCGTAGTTAGGCCACCACTTCAA
GAACTCTGTAGCACCGCCTACATACCTCGCTCTGCTAATCCTGTTACCAGTGGCTGCTGCCAGTGGCGAT
AAGTCGTGTCTTACCGGGTTGGACTCAAGACGATAGTTACCGGATAAGGCGCAGCGGTCGGGCTGAACGG
GGGGTTCGTGCACACAGCCCAGCTTGGAGCGAACGACCTACACCGAACTGAGATACCTACAGCGTGAGCT
ATGAGAAAGCGCCACGCTTCCCGAAGAGAGAAAGGCGGACAGGTATCCGGTAAGCGGCAGGGTCGGAACA
GGAGAGCGCACGAGGGAGCTTCCAGGGGGAAACGCCTGGTATCTTTATAGTCCTGTCGGGTTTCGCCACC
TCTGACTTGAGCGTCGATTTTTGTGATGCTCGTCAGGGGGGCGGAGCCTATGGAAAAACGCCAGCAACGC
GGCCTTTTTACGGTTCCTGGCCTTTTGCTGGCCTTTTGCTCACATGTTCTTTCCTGCGTTATCCCCTGAT
TCTGTGGATAACCGTATTACCGCCTTTGAGTGAGCTGATACCGCTCGCCGCAGCCGAACGACCGAGCGCA
GCGAGTCAGTGAGCGAGGAAGCGGAAGAGCGCCCAATACGCAAACCGCCTCTCCCCGCGCGTTGGCCGAT
TCATTAATGCAGCTGGCACGACAGGTTTCCCGACTGGAAAGCGGGCAGTGAGCGCAACGCAATTAATGTG
AGTTAGCTCACTCATTAGGCACCCCAGGCTTTACACTTTATGCTTCCGGCTCGTATGTTGTGTGGAATTG
TGAGCGGATAACAATTTCACACAGGAAACAGCTATGACCATGATTACGCCAAGCGCGCAATTAACCCTCA
CTAAAGGGAACAAAAGCTGGAGCTGCAAGCTT
